>Addgene plasmid #33092 | pQCXIH-Flag-YAP-S127A | addgene full sequence | sequence record 256169 | Addgene NGS Result
GACATTGATTATTGACTAGTTATTAATAGTAATCAATTACGGGGTCATTAGTTCATAGCCCATATATGGA
GTTCCGCGTTACATAACTTACGGTAAATGGCCCGCCTGGCTGACCGCCCAACGACCCCCGCCCATTGACG
TCAATAATGACGTATGTTCCCATAGTAACGCCAATAGGGACTTTCCATTGACGTCAATGGGTGGAGTATT
TACGGTAAACTGCCCACTTGGCAGTACATCAAGTGTATCATATGCCAAGTACGCCCCCTATTGACGTCAA
TGACGGTAAATGGCCCGCCTGGCATTATGCCCAGTACATGACCTTATGGGACTTTCCTACTTGGCAGTAC
ATCTACGTATTAGTCATCGCTATTACCATGGTGATGCGGTTTTGGCAGTACATCAATGGGCGTGGATAGC
GGTTTGACTCACGGGGATTTCCAAGTCTCCACCCCATTGACGTCAATGGGAGTTTGTTTTGGCACCAAAA
TCAACGGGACTTTCCAAAATGTCGTAACAACTCCGCCCCATTGACGCAAATGGGCGGTAGGCGTGTACGG
TGGGAGGTCTATATAAGCAGAGCTCAATAAAAGAGCCCACAACCCCTCACTCGGCGCGCCAGTCTTCCGA
TAGACTGCGTCGCCCGGGTACCCGTATTCCCAATAAAGCCTCTTGCTGTTTGCATCCGAATCGTGGTCTC
GCTGTTCCTTGGGAGGGTCTCCTCTGAGTGATTGACTACCCACGACGGGGGTCTTTCATTTGGGGGCTCG
TCCGGGATTTGGAGACCCCTGCCCAGGGACCACCGACCCACCACCGGGAGGTAAGCTGGCCAGCAACTTA
TCTGTGTCTGTCCGATTGTCTAGTGTCTATGTTTGATGTTATGCGCCTGCGTCTGTACTAGTTAGCTAAC
TAGCTCTGTATCTGGCGGACCCGTGGTGGAACTGACGAGTTCTGAACACCCGGCCGCAACCCTGGGAGAC
GTCCCAGGGACTTTGGGGGCCGTTTTTGTGGCCCGACCTGAGGAAGGGAGTCGATGTGGAATCCGACCCC
GTCAGGATATGTGGTTCTGGTAGGAGACGAGAACCTAAAACAGTTCCCGCCTCCGTCTGAATTTTTGCTT
TCGGTTTGGAACCGAAGCCGCGCGTCTTGTCTGCTGCAGCGCTGCAGCATCGTTCTGTGTTGTCTCTGTC
TGACTGTGTTTCTGTATTTGTCTGAAAATTAGGGCCAGACTGTTACCACTCCCTTAAGTTTGACCTTAGG
TCACTGGAAAGATGTCGAGCGGATCGCTCACAACCAGTCGGTAGATGTCAAGAAGAGACGTTGGGTTACC
TTCTGCTCTGCAGAATGGCCAACCTTTAACGTCGGATGGCCGCGAGACGGCACCTTTAACCGAGACCTCA
TCACCCAGGTTAAGATCAAGGTCTTTTCACCTGGCCCGCATGGACACCCAGACCAGGTCCCCTACATCGT
GACCTGGGAAGCCTTGGCTTTTGACCCCCCTCCCTGGGTCAAGCCCTTTGTACACCCTAAGCCTCCGCCT
CCTCTTCCTCCATCCGCCCCGTCTCTCCCCCTTGAACCTCCTCGTTCGACCCCGCCTCGATCCTCCCTTT
ATCCAGCCCTCACTCCTTCTCTAGGCGCCGGAATTGAAGATCTGGGGGATCGATCCTCTAGAGTCCGTTA
CATAACTTACGGTAAATGGCCCGCCTGGCTGACCGCCCAACGACCCCCGCCCATTGACGTCAATAATGAC
GTATGTTCCCATAGTAACGCCAATAGGGACTTTCCATTGACGTCAATGGGTGGAGTATTTACGGTAAACT
GCCCACTTGGCAGTACATCAAGTGTATCATATGCCAAGTACGCCCCCTATTGACGTCAATGACGGTAAAT
GGCCCGCCTGGCATTATGCCCAGTACATGACCTTATGGGACTTTCCTACTTGGCAGTACATCTACGTATT
AGTCATCGCTATTACCATGGTGATGCGGTTTTGGCAGTACATCAATGGGCGTGGATAGCGGTTTGACTCA
CGGGGATTTCCAAGTCTCCACCCCATTGACGTCAATGGGAGTTTGTTTTGGCACCAAAATCAACGGGACT
TTCCAAAATGTCGTAACAACTCCGCCCCATTGACGCAAATGGGCGGTAGGCGTGTACGGTGGGAGGTCTA
TATAAGCAGAGCTCGTTTAGTGAACCGTCAGATCGCCTGGAGACGCCATCCACGCTGTTTTGACCTCCAT
AGAAGACACCGGGACCGATCCAGCCTCCGCGGCCGGGAACGGTGCATTGGAACGGACCTGCAGGAATTGA
TCCGCGGCCGCACCATGGACTACAAGGACGACGATGACAAGAAGGATCCCGGGCAGCAGCCGCCGCCTCA
ACCGGCCCCCCAGGGCCAAGGGCAGCCGCCTTCGCAGCCCCCGCAGGGGCAGGGCCCGCCGTCCGGACCC
GGGCAACCGGCACCCGCGGCGACCCAGGCGGCGCCGCAGGCACCCCCCGCCGGGCATCAGATCGTGCACG
TCCGCGGGGACTCGGAGACCGACCTGGAGGCGCTCTTCAACGCCGTCATGAACCCCAAGACGGCCAACGT
GCCCCAGACCGTGCCCATGAGGCTCCGGAAGCTGCCCGACTCCTTCTTCAAGCCGCCGGAGCCCAAATCC
CACTCCCGACAGGCCAGTACTGATGCAGGCACTGCAGGAGCCCTGACTCCACAGCATGTTCGAGCTCATG
CCTCTCCAGCTTCTCTGCAGTTGGGAGCTGTTTCTCCTGGGACACTGACCCCCACTGGAGTAGTCTCTGG
CCCAGCAGCTACACCCACAGCTCAGCATCTTCGACAGTCTTCTTTTGAGATACCTGATGATGTACCTCTG
CCAGCAGGTTGGGAGATGGCAAAGACATCTTCTGGTCAGAGATACTTCTTAAATCACATCGATCAGACAA
CAACATGGCAGGACCCCAGGAAGGCCATGCTGTCCCAGATGAACGTCACAGCCCCCACCAGTCCACCAGT
GCAGCAGAATATGATGAACTCGGCTTCAGGTCCTCTTCCTGATGGATGGGAACAAGCCATGACTCAGGAT
GGAGAAATTTACTATATAAACCATAAGAACAAGACCACCTCTTGGCTAGACCCAAGGCTTGACCCTCGTT
TTGCCATGAACCAGAGAATCAGTCAGAGTGCTCCAGTGAAACAGCCACCACCCCTGGCTCCCCAGAGCCC
ACAGGGAGGCGTCATGGGTGGCAGCAACTCCAACCAGCAGCAACAGATGCGACTGCAGCAACTGCAGATG
GAGAAGGAGAGGCTGCGGCTGAAACAGCAAGAACTGCTTCGGCAGGAGTTAGCCCTGCGTAGCCAGTTAC
CAACACTGGAGCAGGATGGTGGGACTCAAAATCCAGTGTCTTCTCCCGGGATGTCTCAGGAATTGAGAAC
AATGACGACCAATAGCTCAGATCCTTTCCTTAACAGTGGCACCTATCACTCTCGAGATGAGAGTACAGAC
AGTGGACTAAGCATGAGCAGCTACAGTGTCCCTCGAACCCCAGATGACTTCCTGAACAGTGTGGATGAGA
TGGATACAGGTGATACTATCAACCAAAGCACCCTGCCCTCACAGCAGAACCGTTTCCCAGACTACCTTGA
AGCCATTCCTGGGACAAATGTGGACCTTGGAACACTGGAAGGAGATGGAATGAACATAGAAGGAGAGGAG
CTGATGCCAAGTCTGCAGGAAGCTTTGAGTTCTGACATCCTTAATGACATGGAGTCTGTTTTGGCTGCCA
CCAAGCTAGATAAAGAAAGCTTTCTTACATGGTTATAGTTAATTAACGGATCCGGAATTCCGYCYCCCTC
CCCCCCCCCTAACGTTACTGGCCGAAGCCGCTTGGAATAAGGCCGGTGTGCGTTTGTCTATATGTTATTT
TCCACCATATTGCCGTCTTTTGGCAATGTGAGGGCCCGGAAACCTGGCCCTGTCTTCTTGACGAGCATTC
CTAGGGGTCTTTCCCCTCTCGCCAAAGGAATGCAAGGTCTGTTGAATGTCGTGAAGGAAGCAGTTCCTCT
GGAAGCTTCTTGAAGACAAACAACGTCTGTAGCGACCCTTTGCAGGCAGCGGAACCCCCCACCTGGCGAC
AGGTGCCTCTGCGGCCAAAAGCCACGTGTATAAGATACACCTGCAAAGGCGGCACAACCCCAGTGCCACG
TTGTGAGTTGGATAGTTGTGGAAAGAGTCAAATGGCTCTCCTCAAGCGTATTCAACAAGGGGCTGAAGGA
TGCCCAGAAGGTACCCCATTGTATGGGATCTGATCTGGGGCCTCGGTGCACATGCTTTACATGTGTTTAG
TCGAGGTTAAAAAAACGTCTAGGCCCCCCGAACCACGGGGACGTGGTTTTCCTTTGAAAAACACGATGAT
AAGCTTGCCACAACCCGTACCAAAGATGGATAGATCCGGAAAGCCTGAACTCACCGCGACGTCTGTCGAG
AAGTTTCTGATCGAAAAGTTCGACAGCGTCTCCGACCTGATGCAGCTCTCGGAGGGCGAAGAATCTCGTG
CTTTCAGCTTCGATGTAGGAGGGCGTGGATATGTCCTGCGGGTAAATAGCTGCGCCGATGGTTTCTACAA
AGATCGTTATGTTTATCGGCACTTTGCATCGGCCGCGCTCCCGATTCCGGAAGTGCTTGACATTGGGGAA
TTCAGCGAGAGCCTGACCTATTGCATCTCCCGCCGTGCACAGGGTGTCACGTTGCAAGACCTGCCTGAAA
CCGAACTGCCCGCTGTTCTGCAGCCGGTCGCGGAGGCCATGGATGCGATCGCTGCGGCCGATCTTAGCCA
GACGAGCGGGTTCGGCCCATTCGGACCGCAAGGAATCGGTCAATACACTACATGGCGTGATTTCATATGC
GCGATTGCTGATCCCCATGTGTATCACTGGCAAACTGTGATGGACGACACCGTCAGTGCGTCCGTCGCGC
AGGCTCTCGATGAGCTGATGCTTTGGGCCGAGGACTGCCCCGAAGTCCGGCACCTCGTGCACGCGGATTT
CGGCTCCAACAATGTCCTGACGGACAATGGCCGCATAACAGCGGTCATTGACTGGAGCGAGGCGATGTTC
GGGGATTCCCAATACGAGGTCGCCAACATCTTCTTCTGGAGGCCGTGGTTGGCTTGTATGGAGCAGCAGA
CGCGCTACTTCGAGCGGAGGCATCCGGAGCTTGCAGGATCGCCGCGGCTCCGGGCGTATATGCTCCGCAT
TGGTCTTGACCAACTCTATCAGAGCTTGGTTGACGGCAATTTCGATGATGCAGCTTGGGCGCAGGGTCGA
TGCGACGCAATCGTCCGATCCGGAGCCGGGACTGTCGGGCGTACACAAATCGCCCGCAGAAGCGCGGCCG
TCTGGACCGATGGCTGTGTAGAAGTACTCGCCGATAGTGGAAACCGACGCCCCAGCACTCGTCCGAGGGC
AAAGGAATAGAGTAGATGCCGACCGAACAAGAGCTGATTTCGAGAACGCCTCAGCCAGCAACTCGCGCGA
GCCTAGCAAGGCAAATGCGAGAGAACGGCCTTACGCTTGGTGGCACAGTTCTCGTCCACAGTTCGCTAAG
CTCGCTCGGCTGGGTCGCGGGAGGGCCGGTCGCAGTGATTCAGGCCCTTCTGGATTGTGTTGGTCCCCAG
GGCACGATTGTCATGCCCACGCACTCGGGTGATCTGACTGATCCCGCAGATTGGAGATCGCCGCCCGTGC
CTGCCGATTGGGTGCAGATCTCTATCGAGGGCTGCAGCGCTGCAGAGGCCGAGTGCAGAACTGCTCCAAA
GGGACCTCAAGGCTTTCCGAGGGACACTAGGCTGACTCCATCGAGCCAGTGTAGAGATAAGCTTATCGAT
TAGTCCAATTTGTTAAAGACAGGATATCAGTGGTCCAGGCTCTAGTTTTGACTCAACAATATCACCAGCT
GAAGCCTATAGAGTACGAGCCATAGATAAAATAAAAGATTTTATTTAGTCTCCAGAAAAAGGGGGGAATG
AAAGACCCCACCTGTAGGTTTGGCAAGCTAGCTTAAGTAACGCCATTTTGCAAGGCATGGAAAAATACAT
AACTGAGAATAGAGAAGTTCAGATCAAGGTCAGGAACAGATGGAACAGGGTCGACCCTAGAGAACCATCA
GATGTTTCCAGGGTGCCCCAAGGACCTGAAATGACCCTGTGCCTTATTTGAACTAACCAATCAGTTCGCT
TCTCGCTTCTGTTCGCGCGCTTCTGCTCCCCGAGCTCAATAAAAGAGCCCACAACCCCTCACTCGGGGCG
CCAGTCCTCCGATTGACTGAGTCGCCCGGGTACCCGTGTATCCAATAAACCCTCTTGCAGTTGCATCCGA
CTTGTGGTCTCGCTGTTCCTTGGGAGGGTCTCCTCTGAGTGATTGACTACCCGTCAGCGGGGGTCTTTCA
TTTGGGGGCTCGTCCGGGATCGGGAGACCCCTGCCCAGGGACCACCGACCCACCACCGGGAGGTAAGCTG
GCTGCCTCGCGCGTTTCGGTGATGACGGTGAAAACCTCTGACACATGCAGCTCCCGGAGACGGTCACAGC
TTGTCTGTAAGCGGATGCCGGGAGCAGACAAGCCCGTCAGGGCGCGTCAGCGGGTGTTGGCGGGTGTCGG
GGCGCAGCCATGACCCAGTCACGTAGCGATAGCGGAGTGTAGATCCGGCTGTGGAATGTGTGTCAGTTAG
GGTGTGGAAAGTCCCCAGGCTCCCCAGCAGGCAGAAGTATGCAAAGCATGCATCTCAATTAGTCAGCAAC
CAGGTGTGGAAAGTCCCCAGGCTCCCCAGCAGGCAGAAGTATGCAAAGCATGCATCTCAATTAGTCAGCA
ACCATAGTCCCGCCCCTAACTCCGCCCATCCCGCCCCTAACTCCGCCCAGTTCCGCCCATTCTCCGCCCC
ATGGCTGACTAATTTTTTTTATTTATGCAGAGGCCGAGGCCGCCTCGGCCTCTGAGCTATTCCAGAAGTA
GTGAGGAGGCTTTTTTGGAGGCCTAGGCTTTTGCAAAAAGCTTACTGGCTTAACTATGCGGCATCAGAGC
AGATTGTACTGAGAGTGCACCATATGCGGTGTGAAATACCGCACAGATGCGTAAGGAGAAAATACCGCAT
CAGGCGCTCTTCCGCTTCCTCGCTCACTGACTCGCTGCGCTCGGTCGTTCGGCTGCGGCGAGCGGTATCA
GCTCACTCAAAGGCGGTAATACGGTTATCCACAGAATCAGGGGATAACGCAGGAAAGAACATGTGAGCAA
AAGGCCAGCAAAAGGCCAGGAACCGTAAAAAGGCCGCGTTGCTGGCGTTTTTCCATAGGCTCCGCCCCCC
TGACGAGCATCACAAAAATCGACGCTCAAGTCAGAGGTGGCGAAACCCGACAGGACTATAAAGATACCAG
GCGTTTCCCCCTGGAAGCTCCCTCGTGCGCTCTCCTGTTCCGACCCTGCCGCTTACCGGATACCTGTCCG
CCTTTCTCCCTTCGGGAAGCGTGGCGCTTTCTCATAGCTCACGCTGTAGGTATCTCAGTTCGGTGTAGGT
CGTTCGCTCCAAGCTGGGCTGTGTGCACGAACCCCCCGTTCAGCCCGACCGCTGCGCCTTATCCGGTAAC
TATCGTCTTGAGTCCAACCCGGTAAGACACGACTTATCGCCACTGGCAGCAGCCACTGGTAACAGGATTA
GCAGAGCGAGGTATGTAGGCGGTGCTACAGAGTTCTTGAAGTGGTGGCCTAACTACGGCTACACTAGAAG
GACAGTATTTGGTATCTGCGCTCTGCTGAAGCCAGTTACCTTCGGAAAAAGAGTTGGTAGCTCTTGATCC
GGCAAACAAACCACCGCTGGTAGCGGTGGTTTTTTTGTTTGCAAGCAGCAGATTACGCGCAGAAAAAAAG
GATCTCAAGAAGATCCTTTGATCTTTTCTACGGGGTCTGACGCTCAGTGGAACGAAAACTCACGTTAAGG
GATTTTGGTCATGAGATTATCAAAAAGGATCTTCACCTAGATCCTTTTAAATTAAAAATGAAGTTTTAAA
TCAATCTAAAGTATATATGAGTAAACTTGGTCTGACAGTTACCAATGCTTAATCAGTGAGGCACCTATCT
CAGCGATCTGTCTATTTCGTTCATCCATAGTTGCCTGACTCCCCGTCGTGTAGATAACTACGATACGGGA
GGGCTTACCATCTGGCCCCAGTGCTGCAATGATACCGCGAGACCCACGCTCACCGGCTCCAGATTTATCA
GCAATAAACCAGCCAGCCGGAAGGGCCGAGCGCAGAAGTGGTCCTGCAACTTTATCCGCCTCCATCCAGT
CTATTAATTGTTGCCGGGAAGCTAGAGTAAGTAGTTCGCCAGTTAATAGTTTGCGCAACGTTGTTGCCAT
TGCTGCAGGCATCGTGGTGTCACGCTCGTCGTTTGGTATGGCTTCATTCAGCTCCGGTTCCCAACGATCA
AGGCGAGTTACATGATCCCCCATGTTGTGCAAAAAAGCGGTTAGCTCCTTCGGTCCTCCGATCGTTGTCA
GAAGTAAGTTGGCCGCAGTGTTATCACTCATGGTTATGGCAGCACTGCATAATTCTCTTACTGTCATGCC
ATCCGTAAGATGCTTTTCTGTGACTGGTGAGTACTCAACCAAGTCATTCTGAGAATAGTGTATGCGGCGA
CCGAGTTGCTCTTGCCCGGCGTCAACACGGGATAATACCGCGCCACATAGCAGAACTTTAAAAGTGCTCA
TCATTGGAAAACGTTCTTCGGGGCGAAAACTCTCAAGGATCTTACCGCTGTTGAGATCCAGTTCGATGTA
ACCCACTCGTGCACCCAACTGATCTTCAGCATCTTTTACTTTCACCAGCGTTTCTGGGTGAGCAAAAACA
GGAAGGCAAAATGCCGCAAAAAAGGGAATAAGGGCGACACGGAAATGTTGAATACTCATACTCTTCCTTT
TTCAATATTATTGAAGCATTTATCAGGGTTATTGTCTCATGAGCGGATACATATTTGAATGTATTTAGAA
AAATAAACAAATAGGGGTTCCGCGCACATTTCCCCGAAAAGTGCCACCTGACGTCTAAGAAACCATTATT
ATCATGACATTAACCTATAAAAATAGGCGTATCACGAGGCCCTTTCGTCTTCAAGAATTAGCTTGGCCAT
TGCATACGTTGTATCCATATCATAATATGTACATTTATATTGGCTCATGTCCAACATTACCGCCATGTT
Features (pLannotate 1.2.2; 22 found; start..end, strand, type, name):
      1..380     +  enhancer       CMV enhancer: human cytomegalovirus immediate early enhancer
    381..584     +  promoter       CMV promoter: human cytomegalovirus (CMV) immediate early promoter
    585..760     +  LTR            5' LTR (truncated): truncated long terminal repeat from Moloney murine sarcoma virus
    882..1156    +  misc_feature   MESV Ψ (fragment): packaging signal of murine embryonic stem cell virus
   1223..1639    +  CDS            gag (truncated): truncated Moloney murine leukemia virus (MMLV) gag gene lacking the start codon
   1676..1979    +  enhancer       CMV enhancer: human cytomegalovirus immediate early enhancer
   1980..2183    +  promoter       CMV promoter: human cytomegalovirus (CMV) immediate early promoter
   2331..2351    +  CDS            FLAG (fragment): FLAG® epitope tag, followed by an enterokinase cleavage site
   2355..3815    +  CDS            YAP1: YAP1_HUMAN - Also known as YAP65. Experimental evidence at protein level: Swiss-Prot protein existence level 1. [Isoform 3]: Activates the C-terminal fragment (CTF) of ERBB4 (isoform 3). From Homo sapiens (Human).
   3950..4412    +  misc_feature   IRES: internal ribosome entry site (IRES) of the encephalomyocarditis virus (EMCV)
   4450..5470    +  CDS            HygR (fragment): aminoglycoside phosphotransferase from E. coli; aph(4)-Ia; confers resistance to hygromycin
   5488..5760    +  CDS            yokD (fragment): YOKD_BACSU - Experimental evidence at protein level: Swiss-Prot protein existence level 1. May contribute to antibiotic resistance. From Bacillus subtilis (strain 168).
   5771..5842    +  CDS            Mos (fragment): MOS_MOUSE - Experimental evidence at transcript level: Swiss-Prot protein existence level 2. From Mus musculus (Mouse).
   5875..5975    +  CDS            env (fragment): murine leukemia virus gPr80 envelope polyprotein precursor; env; proteolytically cleaved into gp70SU and p15TM subunits
   6017..6442    +  LTR            3' LTR (ΔU3): self-inactivating 3' long terminal repeat (LTR) from Moloney murine leukemia virus
   6511..6551    +  CDS            rop (fragment): Rop protein, which maintains plasmids at low copy number; rop
   6653..6691    +  misc_feature   bom (fragment): basis of mobility region from pBR322
   6708..7037    +  promoter       SV40 promoter: SV40 enhancer and early promoter
   7043..7144    +  misc_feature   bom (fragment): basis of mobility region from pBR322
   7330..7918    -  rep_origin     ori: high-copy-number ColE1/pMB1/pBR322/pUC origin of replication
   8089..8949    -  CDS            AmpR: β-lactamase; bla; confers resistance to ampicillin, carbenicillin, and related antibiotics
   8950..9054    -  promoter       AmpR promoter: bla
