[The description below was written by a language model from this plasmid's Addgene catalogue record and pLannotate feature annotations shown in this document.]
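Description:
pQCXIH-Flag-YAP-S127A is a self-inactivating gammaretroviral expression vector built on the Clontech pQCXIH backbone, carrying human YAP1 with a serine-to-alanine substitution at residue 127 and an N-terminal Flag epitope tag. In bacteria the roughly 9.2 kb plasmid is maintained through a high-copy ColE1/pUC-type origin and selected with ampicillin via the β-lactamase gene. In mammalian cells, stably transduced populations are selected with hygromycin.

The viral portion begins with a hybrid 5′ element in which the CMV immediate-early enhancer and promoter are fused to a truncated Moloney murine sarcoma virus LTR (the CMV/MSV promoter named in the record). This drives production of the genomic RNA in packaging cells, and is followed by a packaging signal and a truncated gag segment lacking its start codon, which supports encapsidation. The 3′ LTR carries a U3 deletion, so after reverse transcription and integration the LTR promoter activity is lost and expression depends on an internal CMV enhancer/promoter. That internal promoter transcribes a bicistronic message: Flag-YAP1 first, then an EMCV IRES directing translation of the hygromycin resistance gene, which links drug selection to transgene expression. Several short annotated fragments (yokD, Mos, env, rop, bom) and an SV40 promoter appear to be backbone remnants rather than functional payload.

The associated publication concerns inactivation of YAP by the Hippo pathway in cell contact inhibition and tissue growth control. The S127A mutant is generally understood to remove a Hippo-pathway phosphorylation site, so the construct serves for stable expression of a YAP form resistant to that regulation. The cloning sites are not recorded.
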