Addgene plasmid #33092: pQCXIH-Flag-YAP-S127A
Depositing lab: Kunliang Guan. Depositing organization: University of California, San Diego (UCSD). Publication: Inactivation of YAP oncoprotein by the Hippo pathway is involved in cell contact inhibition and tissue growth control. Zhao B, Wei X, Li W, Udan RS, Yang Q, Kim J, Xie J, Ikenoue T, Yu J, Li L, Zheng P, Ye K, Chinnaiyan A, Halder G, Lai ZC, Guan KL. Genes Dev. 2007 Nov 1. 21(21):2747-61. 10.1101/gad.1602907 PubMed 17974916.
Backbone
  Vector backbone: pQCXIH
  Backbone manufacturer: Clontech
  Backbone size w/o insert (bp): 7800
  Vector type: Mammalian Expression, Retroviral
  Selectable markers: Hygromycin
Growth in bacteria
  Bacterial resistance: Ampicillin, 100 μg/mL
  Growth temperature: 37°C
  Growth strain: DH5alpha
  Copy number: Unknown
Gene/Insert
  Gene/Insert name: YAP
  Species: H. sapiens (human)
  Mutation: S127A
  Entrez Gene: YAP1 (a.k.a. COB1, YAP, YAP-1, YAP2, YAP65, YKI)
  Promoter: CMV/MSV
  Tag / fusion protein: Flag (N terminal on insert)
  Cloning method: Restriction Enzyme; 5′ cloning site NA (unknown if destroyed); 3′ cloning site NA (unknown if destroyed)
  Sequencing primers: 5′ LNCX
Terms and licenses: Academic/Nonprofit Terms; Industry Terms: Not Available to Industry
How to cite: pQCXIH-Flag-YAP-S127A was a gift from Kunliang Guan (Addgene plasmid # 33092 ; http://n2t.net/addgene:33092 ; RRID:Addgene_33092)
