>Addgene plasmid #33092 | pQCXIH-Flag-YAP-S127A | addgene partial sequence | sequence record 42636 | LNCX 5'-AGCTCGTTTAGTGAACCGTCAGATC-3'
GACTCATAGAAGAACCGGGACCGATCCAGCCTCCGCGGCCGGGAACGGTGCATTGGAACGGACCTGCAGG
AATTGATCCGCGGCCGCACCATGGACTACAAGGACGACGATGACAAGAAGGATCCCGGGCAGCAGCCGCC
GCCTCAACCGGCCCCCCAGGGCCAAGGGCAGCCGCCTTCGCAGCCCCCGCAGGGGCAGGGCCCGCCGTCC
GGACCCGGGCAACCGGCACCCGCGGCGACCCAGGCGGCGCCGCAGGCACCCCCCGCCGGGCATCAGATCG
TGCACGTCCGCGGGGACTCGGAGACCGACCTGGAGGCGCTCTTCAACGCCGTCATGAACCCCAAGACGGC
CAACGTGCCCCAGACCGTGCCCATGAGGCTCCGGAAGCTGCCCGACTCCTTCTTCAAGCCGCCGGAGCCC
AAATCCCACTCCCGACAGGCCAGTACTGATGCAGGCACTGCAGGAGCCCTGACTCCACAGCATGTTCGAG
CTCATGCCTCTCCAGCTTCTCTGCAGTTGGGAGCTGTTTCTCCTGGGACACTGACCCCCACTGGAGTAGT
CTCTGGCCCAGCAGCTACACCCACAGCTCAGCATCTTCGACAGTCTTCTTTTGAGATACCTGATGATGTA
CCTCTGCCAGCAGGTTGGGAGATGGCAAAGACATCTTCTGGTCAGAGATACTTCTTAAATCACATCGATC
AGACAACAACATGGCAGGACCCCAGGAAGGCCATGCTGTCCCAGATGAACGTCACAGCCCCCACCAGTCC
ACCAGTGCAGCA
